>Addgene plasmid #152244 | pGBW-m4134106 | depositor full sequence | sequence record 295256 | Full Sequence
CACCATGGAGTCTCTCGTTCCCGGCTTTAAT
[348 nt withheld, positions 32-379]
AACGGAAATAAGGGGGCTGGTGGCCATAGCTATGGGGCAGACCTGAAGTCTTTCGATCTGGGCGACGAGC
TGGGCACCGACCCATATGAGGATTTCCAGGAAAACTGGAACACAAAACACAGCTCCGGGGTAACTCGCGA
GCTAATGCGAGAATTGAATGGAGGGGAAAACCTTTACTTTCAGTCGAAAGAAACCGCGGCAGCTAAGTTC
GAGAGGCAGCACATGGACAGTTAAGCTAGCTTGACTGACTGAGATACAGCGTACCTTCAGCTCACAGACA
TGATAAGATACATTGATGAGTTTGGACAAACCACAACTAGAATGCAGTGAAAAAAATGCTTTATTTGTGA
AATTTGTGATGCTATTGCTTTATTTGTAACCATTATAAGCTGCAATAAACAAGTTAACAACAACAATTGC
ATTCATTTTATGTTTCAGGTTCAGGGGGAGGTGTGGGAGGTTTTTTAAAGCAAGTAAAACCTCTACAAAT
GTGGTATTGGCCCATCTCTATCGGTATCGTAGCATAACCCCTTGGGGCCTCTAAACGGGTCTTGAGGGGT
TTTTTGTGCCCCTCGGGCCGGATTGCTATCTACCGGCATTGGCGCAGAAAAAAATGCCTGATGCGACGCT
GCGCGTCTTATACTCCCACATATGCCAGATTCAGCAACGGATACGGCTTCCCCAACTTGCCCACTTCCAT
ACGTGTCCTCCTTACCAGAAATTTATCCTTAAGGTCGTCAGCTATCCTGCAGGCGATCTCTCGATTTCGA
TCAAGACATTCCTTTAATGGTCTTTTCTGGACACCACTAGGGGTCAGAAGTAGTTCATCAAACTTTCTTC
CCTCCCTAATCTCATTGGTTACCTTGGGCTATCGAAACTTAATTAACCAGTCAAGTCAGCTACTTGGCGA
GATCGACTTGTCTGGGTTTCGACTACGCTCAGAATTGCGTCAGTCAAGTTCGATCTGGTCCTTGCTATTG
CACCCGTTCTCCGATTACGAGTTTCATTTAAATCATGTGAGCAAAAGGCCAGCAAAAGGCCAGGAACCGT
AAAAAGGCCGCGTTGCTGGCGTTTTTCCATAGGCTCCGCCCCCCTGACGAGCATCACAAAAATCGACGCT
CAAGTCAGAGGTGGCGAAACCCGACAGGACTATAAAGATACCAGGCGTTTCCCCCTGGAAGCTCCCTCGT
GCGCTCTCCTGTTCCGACCCTGCCGCTTACCGGATACCTGTCCGCCTTTCTCCCTTCGGGAAGCGTGGCG
CTTTCTCATAGCTCACGCTGTAGGTATCTCAGTTCGGTGTAGGTCGTTCGCTCCAAGCTGGGCTGTGTGC
ACGAACCCCCCGTTCAGCCCGACCGCTGCGCCTTATCCGGTAACTATCGTCTTGAGTCCAACCCGGTAAG
ACACGACTTATCGCCACTGGCAGCAGCCACTGGTAACAGGATTAGCAGAGCGAGGTATGTAGGCGGTGCT
ACAGAGTTCTTGAAGTGGTGGCCTAACTACGGCTACACTAGAAGAACAGTATTTGGTATCTGCGCTCTGC
TGAAGCCAGTTACCTTCGGAAAAAGAGTTGGTAGCTCTTGATCCGGCAAACAAACCACCGCTGGTAGCGG
TGGTTTTTTTGTTTGCAAGCAGCAGATTACGCGCAGAAAAAAAGGATCTCAAGAAGATCCTTTGATCTTT
TCTACGGGGTCTGACGCTCAGTGGAACGAAAACTCACGTTAAGGGATTTTGGTCATGAGATTATCAAAAA
GGATCTTCACCTAGATCCTTTTAAATTAAAAATGAAGTTTTAAATCAATCTAAAGTATATATGAGTAAAC
TTGGTCTGACAGTTACCAATGCTTAATCAGTGAGGCACCTATCTCAGCGATCTGTCTATTTCGTTCATCC
ATAGTTGCATTTAAATTTCCGAACTCTCCAAGGCCCTCGTCGGAAAATCTTCAAACCTTTCGTCCGATCC
ATCTTGCAGGCTACCTCTCGAACGAACTATCGCAAGTCTCTTGGCCGGCCTTGCGCCTTGGCTATTGCTT
GGCAGCGCCTATCGCCAGGTATTACTCCAATCCCGAATATCCGAGATCGGGATCACCCGAGAGAAGTTCA
ACCTACATCCTCAATCCCGATCTATCCGAGATCCGAGGAATATCGAAATCGGGGCGCGCCTGGCCTCCGC
GCCGGGTTTTGGCGCCTCCCGCGGGCGCCCCCCTCGTCACGGCGAGCGCTGCCACGTCAGACGAAGGGCG
CAGGAGCGTCCTGATCCTTCCGCCCGGACGCTCAGGACAGCGGCCCGCTGCTCATAAGACTCGGCCTTAG
AACCCCAGTATCAGCAGAAGGACATTTTAGGACGGGACTTGGGTGACTCTAGGGCACTGGTTTTCTTTCC
AGAGAGCGGAACAGGCGAGGAAAAGTAGTCCCTTCTCGGCGATTCTGCGGAGGGATCTCCGTGGGGCGGT
GAACGCCGATGATTATATAAGGACGCGCCGGGTGTGGCACAGCTAGTTCCGTCGCAGCCGGGATTTGGGT
CGCGGTTCTTGTTTGTGGATCGCTGTGATCGTCACTTGGTGAGTAGCGGGCTGCTGGGCTGGCCGGGGCT
TTCGTGGCCGCCGGGCCGCTCGGTGGGACGGAAGCGTGTGGAGAGACCGCCAAGGGCTGTAGTCTGGGTC
CGCGAGCAAGGTTGCCCTGAACTGGGGGTTGGGGGGAGCGCAGCAAAATGGCGGCTGTTCCCGAGTCTTG
AATGGAAGACGCTTGTGAGGCGGGCTGTGAGGTCGTTGAAACAAGGTGGGGGGCATGGTGGGCGGCAAGA
ACCCAAGGTCTTGAGCCCTTCGCTAATGCGGGAAAGCTCTTATTCGGGTGAGATGGGCTGGGCACCATCT
GGGGACCCTGACGTGAAGTTTGTCACTGACTGGAGAACTCGGTTTGTCGTCTGTTGCGGGGGCGGCAGTT
ATGGCGGTGCCGTTGGGCAGTGCACCCGTACCTTTGGGAGCGCGCGCCCTCGTCGTGTCGTGACGTCACC
CGTTCTGTTGGCTTATAATGCAGGGTGGGGCCACCTGCCGGTAGGTGTGCGGTAGGCTTTTCTCCGTCGC
AGGACGCAGGGTTCGGGCCTAGGGTAGGCTCTCCTGAATCGACAGGCGCCGGACCTCTGGTGAGGGGAGG
GATAAGTGAGGCGTCAGTTTCTTTGGTCGGTTTTATGTACCTATCTTCTTAAGTAGCTGAAGCTCCGGTT
TTGAACTATGCGCTCGGGGTTGGCGAGTGTGTTTTGTGAAGTTTTTTAGGCACCTTTTGAAATGTAATCA
TTTGGGTCAATATGTAATTTTCAGTGTTAGACTTGTAAATTGTCCGCTAAATTCTGGCCGTTTTTGGCTT
TTTTGTTAGACAACATGACCGAGTACAAGCCCACGGTGCGCCTCGCCACCCGCGACGACGTCCCCAGGGC
CGTACGCACCCTCGCCGCCGCGTTCGCCGACTACCCCGCCACGCGCCACACCGTCGATCCGGACCGCCAC
ATCGAGCGGGTCACCGAGCTGCAAGAACTCTTCCTCACGCGCGTCGGGCTCGACATCGGCAAGGTGTGGG
TCGCGGACGACGGCGCCGCGGTGGCGGTCTGGACCACGCCGGAGAGCGTCGAAGCGGGGGCGGTGTTCGC
CGAGATCGGCCCGCGCATGGCCGAGTTGAGCGGTTCCCGGCTGGCCGCGCAGCAACAGATGGAGGGCCTC
CTGGCGCCGCACCGGCCCAAGGAGCCCGCGTGGTTCCTGGCCACCGTCGGCGTCTCGCCCGACCACCAGG
GCAAGGGTCTGGGCAGCGCCGTCGTGCTCCCCGGAGTGGAGGCCGCCGAGCGCGCCGGGGTGCCCGCCTT
CCTGGAGACCTCCGCGCCCCGCAACCTCCCCTTCTACGAGCGGCTCGGCTTCACCGTCACCGCCGACGTC
GAGGTGCCCGAAGGACCGCGCACCTGGTGCATGACCCGCAAGCCCGGTGCCTAGGCTAGTATGTAAGCCT
AGTCTTAGATAATAAAATCGCTATCCATCGAAGATGGATGTGTGTTGGTTTTTTGTGTGTGTAACGCTAG
GCGCGCCTGGTGTACCGAGAACGATCCTCTCAGTGCGAGTCTCGACGATCCATATCGTTGCTTGGCAGTC
AGCCAGTCGGAATCCAGCTTGGGACCCAGGAAGTCCAATCGTCAGATATTGTACTCAAGCCTGGTCACGG
CAGCGTACCGATCTGTTTAAACCTAGATATTGATAGTCTGATCGGTCAACGTATAATCGAGTCCTAGCTT
TTGCAAACATCTATCAAGAGACAGGATCAGCAGGAGGCTTTCGCATGAGTATTCAACATTTCCGTGTCGC
CCTTATTCCCTTTTTTGCGGCATTTTGCCTTCCTGTTTTTGCTCACCCAGAAACGCTGGTGAAAGTAAAA
GATGCTGAAGATCAGTTGGGTGCGCGAGTGGGTTACATCGAACTGGATCTCAACAGCGGTAAGATCCTTG
AGAGTTTTCGCCCCGAAGAACGCTTTCCAATGATGAGCACTTTTAAAGTTCTGCTATGTGGCGCGGTATT
ATCCCGTATTGACGCCGGGCAAGAGCAACTCGGTCGCCGCATACACTATTCTCAGAATGACTTGGTTGAG
TATTCACCAGTCACAGAAAAGCATCTTACGGATGGCATGACAGTAAGAGAATTATGCAGTGCTGCCATAA
CCATGAGTGATAACACTGCGGCCAACTTACTTCTGACAACGATTGGAGGACCGAAGGAGCTAACCGCTTT
TTTGCACAACATGGGGGATCATGTAACTCGCCTTGATCGTTGGGAACCGGAGCTGAATGAAGCCATACCA
AACGACGAGCGTGACACCACGATGCCTGTAGCAATGGCAACAACCTTGCGTAAACTATTAACTGGCGAAC
TACTTACTCTAGCTTCCCGGCAACAGTTGATAGACTGGATGGAGGCGGATAAAGTTGCAGGACCACTTCT
GCGCTCGGCCCTTCCGGCTGGCTGGTTTATTGCTGATAAATCTGGAGCCGGTGAGCGTGGGTCTCGCGGT
ATCATTGCAGCACTGGGGCCAGATGGTAAGCCCTCCCGTATCGTAGTTATCTACACGACGGGGAGTCAGG
CAACTATGGATGAACGAAATAGACAGATCGCTGAGATAGGTGCCTCACTGATTAAGCATTGGTAACCGAT
TCTAGGTGCATTGGCGCAGAAAAAAATGCCTGATGCGACGCTGCGCGTCTTATACTCCCACATATGCCAG
ATTCAGCAACGGATACGGCTTCCCCAACTTGCCCACTTCCATACGTGTCCTCCTTACCAGAAATTTATCC
TTAAGATCGTTTAAACTCGACTCTGGCTCTATCGAATCTCCGTCGTTTCGAGCTTACGCGAACAGCCGTG
GCGCTCATTTGCTCGTCGGGCATCGAATCTCGTCAGCTATCGTCAGCTTACCTTTTTGGCAGCGATCGCG
GCTCCCGACATCTTGGACCATTAGCTCCACAGGTATCTTCTTCCCTCTAGTGGTCATAACAGCAGCTTCA
GCTACCTCTCAATTCAAAAAACCCCTCAAGACCCGTTTAGAGGCCCCAAGGGGTTATGCTATCAATCGTT
GCGTTACACACACAAAAAACCAACACACATCCATCTTCGATGGATAGCGATTTTATTATCTAACTGCTGA
TCGAGTGTAGCCAGATCTAGTAATCAATTACGGGGTCATTAGTTCATAGCCCATATATGGAGTTCCGCGT
TACATAACTTACGGTAAATGGCCCGCCTGGCTGACCGCCCAACGACCCCCGCCCATTGACGTCAATAATG
ACGTATGTTCCCATAGTAACGCCAATAGGGACTTTCCATTGACGTCAATGGGTGGAGTATTTACGGTAAA
CTGCCCACTTGGCAGTACATCAAGTGTATCATATGCCAAGTACGCCCCCTATTGACGTCAATGACGGTAA
ATGGCCCGCCTGGCATTATGCCCAGTACATGACCTTATGGGACTTTCCTACTTGGCAGTACATCTACGTA
TTAGTCATCGCTATTACCATGCTGATGCGGTTTTGGCAGTACATCAATGGGCGTGGATAGCGGTTTGACT
CACGGGGATTTCCAAGTCTCCACCCCATTGACGTCAATGGGAGTTTGTTTTGGCACCAAAATCAACGGGA
CTTTCCAAAATGTCGTAACAACTCCGCCCCATTGACGCAAATGGGCGGTAGGCGTGTACGGTGGGAGGTC
TATATAAGCAGAGCTGGTTTAGTGAACCGTCAGATCAGATCTTTGTCGATCCTACCATCCACTCGACACA
CCCGCCAGCGGCCGC
Features (pLannotate 1.2.2; 19 found; start..end, strand, type, name):
      5..544     +  CDS            R1A_SARS2 (fragment) (sequence partly withheld): Experimental evidence at protein level: Swiss-Prot protein existence level 1. [Non-structural protein 10]: Plays a pivotal role in viral transcription by stimulating both nsp14 3'-5' exoribonuclease and nsp16 2'-O-methyltransferase activities. Therefore plays an essential role in viral mRNAs cap methylation. From Severe acute respiratory syndrome coronavirus 2 (2019-nCoV) (SARS-CoV-2).
    663..784     -  polyA_signal   SV40 poly(A) signal: SV40 polyadenylation signal
    807..876     -  CDS            large T antigen (fragment): large T antigen from SV40 (simian virus 40)
    899..945     +  terminator     T7 terminator: transcription terminator for bacteriophage T7 RNA polymerase
    975..1111    +  terminator     rrnG terminator: transcription terminator from the E. coli ribosomal RNA rrnG operon (Albrechtsen et al., 1991)
   1156..1227    +  misc_feature   3' β-globin insulator: insulator downstream of the human β-globin locus (Farrell et al., 2002)
   1453..2041    -  rep_origin     ori: high-copy-number ColE1/pMB1/pBR322/pUC origin of replication
   2213..2277    -  CDS            bla(M) (fragment): β-lactamase lacking the signal sequence; bla(M); allows cytosolic expression of β-lactamase
   2541..3750    +  promoter       UbC promoter: human ubiquitin C promoter
   3754..4351    +  CDS            PuroR (fragment): puromycin N-acetyltransferase; pac from Streptomyces; confers resistance to puromycin
   4380..4428    +  polyA_signal   poly(A) signal: synthetic polyadenylation signal
   4694..5554    +  CDS            AmpR: β-lactamase; bla; confers resistance to ampicillin, carbenicillin, and related antibiotics
   5567..5703    +  terminator     rrnG terminator: transcription terminator from the E. coli ribosomal RNA rrnG operon (Albrechtsen et al., 1991)
   5848..5919    +  misc_feature   5' β-globin insulator: insulator upstream of the human β-globin locus (Farrell et al., 2002)
   5924..5970    -  terminator     T7 terminator: transcription terminator for bacteriophage T7 RNA polymerase
   5988..6036    -  polyA_signal   poly(A) signal: synthetic polyadenylation signal
   6117..6420    +  enhancer       CMV enhancer: human cytomegalovirus immediate early enhancer
   6493..6510    -  promoter       CMV promoter (fragment): human cytomegalovirus (CMV) immediate early promoter
   6573..6624    +  promoter       CMVd2 promoter: truncated human cytomegalovirus (CMV) immediate early promoter that yields moderately reduced expression relative to the full-length promoter
