[The description below was written by a language model from this plasmid's Addgene catalogue record and pLannotate feature annotations shown in this document.]
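Description:
pGBW-m4134106 is a mammalian expression plasmid built on the pTwist_CMV_Puro_6 backbone that carries the wild-type SARS-CoV-2 leader protein, the N-terminal cleavage product of the ORF1ab/ORF1a replicase polyprotein (commonly called nsp1). In bacteria it is maintained at high copy through a ColE1/pUC-type origin and selected with ampicillin via a full-length β-lactamase gene. A short additional β-lactamase fragment annotated next to the origin appears to be a backbone remnant.

The roughly 540 bp coding sequence sits at the start of the sequence record. Because the plasmid is circular, it lies immediately downstream of the CMV enhancer and promoter elements annotated at the end of the map. The automated annotation matches this insert to the SARS-CoV-2 replicase polyprotein 1a. The nsp10 function text attached to that hit is generic polyprotein annotation and does not describe this fragment. According to the catalogue entry, the backbone adds a C-terminal S-tag preceded by a TEV protease cleavage site, allowing detection or affinity capture and subsequent tag removal, although these short elements were not picked up in the feature table. An SV40 polyadenylation signal is annotated just downstream of the insert, on the opposite strand in the generated table.

A separate cassette uses the human ubiquitin C promoter to drive puromycin N-acetyltransferase, followed by a synthetic poly(A) signal, so transfected cells can be selected or stable lines established. Bacterial rrnG and T7 terminators, additional synthetic poly(A) signals and 5' and 3' β-globin insulator elements flank the units, presumably to limit read-through and transcriptional interference. The construct is suited to expressing tagged leader protein in mammalian cells for functional, interaction or purification studies.
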