Addgene plasmid #152244: pGBW-m4134106
Purpose: Mammalian expression plasmid for SARS-CoV-2 leader protein
Depositing lab: Ginkgo Bioworks & Benjie Chen. Depositing organization: Ginkgo Bioworks.
Backbone
  Vector backbone: pTwist_CMV_Puro_6
  Backbone size w/o insert (bp): 6080
  Vector type: Mammalian Expression
  Selectable markers: Puromycin
Growth in bacteria
  Bacterial resistance: Ampicillin, 100 μg/mL
  Growth temperature: 37°C
  Growth strain: DH5alpha
  Copy number: High Copy
Gene/Insert
  Gene/Insert name: SARS-CoV-2 leader protein
  Species: Severe acute respiratory syndrome coronavirus 2
  Insert size (bp): 536
  Mutation: wt
  Entrez Gene: ORF1ab (a.k.a. GU280_gp01)
  Promoter: CMV
  Tag / fusion protein: Cleavable TEV;S-tag (C terminal on backbone)
  Cloning method: Unknown
Resource information
  A portion of this plasmid was derived from a plasmid made by: GinkgoBioworks
Depositor comments: NCBI reference sequence: YP_009725297.1
How to cite: pGBW-m4134106 was a gift from Ginkgo Bioworks & Benjie Chen (Addgene plasmid # 152244 ; http://n2t.net/addgene:152244 ; RRID:Addgene_152244)
